>Addgene plasmid #81738 | pDONR223_ACVR1B_WT | addgene full sequence | sequence record 168817 | Addgene NGS Result
CTTTCCTGCGTTATCCCCTGATTCTGTGGATAACCGTATTACCGCCTTTGAGTGAGCTGATACCGCTCGC
CGCAGCCGAACGACCGAGCGCAGCGAGTCAGTGAGCGAGGAAGCGGAAGAGCGCCCAATACGCAAACCGC
CTCTCCCCGCGCGTTGGCCGATTCATTAATGCAGCTGGCACGACAGGTTTCCCGACTGGAAAGCGGGCAG
TGAGCGCAACGCAATTAATACGCGTACCGCTAGCCAGGAAGAGTTTGTAGAAACGCAAAAAGGCCATCCG
TCAGGATGGCCTTCTGCTTAGTTTGATGCCTGGCAGTTTATGGCGGGCGTCCTGCCCGCCACCCTCCGGG
CCGTTGCTTCACAACGTTCAAATCCGCTCCCGGCGGATTTGTCCTACTCAGGAGAGCGTTCACCGACAAA
CAACAGATAAAACGAAAGGCCCAGTCTTCCGACTGAGCCTTTCGTTTTATTTGATGCCTGGCAGTTCCCT
ACTCTCGCGTTAACGCTAGCATGGATGTTTTCCCAGTCACGACGTTGTAAAACGACGGCCAGTCTTAAGC
TCGGGCCCCAAATAATGATTTTATTTTGACTGATAGTGACCTGTTCGTTGCAACAAATTGATGAGCAATG
CTTTTTTATAATGCCAACTTTGTACAAAAAAGTTGGCATGGCGGAGTCGGCCGGAGCCTCCTCCTTCTTC
CCCCTTGTTGTCCTCCTGCTCGCCGGCAGCGGCGGGTCCGGGCCCCGGGGGGTCCAGGCTCTGCTGTGTG
CGTGCACCAGCTGCCTCCAGGCCAACTACACGTGTGAGACAGATGGGGCCTGCATGGTTTCCATTTTCAA
TCTGGATGGGATGGAGCACCATGTGCGCACCTGCATCCCCAAAGTGGAGCTGGTCCCTGCCGGGAAGCCC
TTCTACTGCCTGAGCTCGGAGGACCTGCGCAACACCCACTGCTGCTACACTGACTACTGCAACAGGATCG
ACTTGAGGGTGCCCAGTGGTCACCTCAAGGAGCCTGAGCACCCGTCCATGTGGGGCCCGGTGGAGCTGGT
AGGCATCATCGCCGGCCCGGTGTTCCTCCTGTTCCTCATCATCATCATTGTTTTCCTTGTCATTAACTAT
CATCAGCGTGTCTATCACAACCGCCAGAGACTGGACATGGAAGATCCCTCATGTGAGATGTGTCTCTCCA
AAGACAAGACGCTCCAGGATCTTGTCTACGATCTCTCCACCTCAGGGTCTGGCTCAGGGTTACCCCTCTT
TGTCCAGCGCACAGTGGCCCGAACCATCGTTTTACAAGAGATTATTGGCAAGGGTCGGTTTGGGGAAGTA
TGGCGGGGCCGCTGGAGGGGTGGTGATGTGGCTGTGAAAATATTCTCTTCTCGTGAAGAACGGTCTTGGT
TCAGGGAAGCAGAGATATACCAGACGGTCATGCTGCGCCATGAAAACATCCTTGGATTTATTGCTGCTGA
CAATAAAGATAATGGCACCTGGACACAGCTGTGGCTTGTTTCTGACTATCATGAGCACGGGTCCCTGTTT
GATTATCTGAACCGGTACACAGTGACAATTGAGGGGATGATTAAGCTGGCCTTGTCTGCTGCTAGTGGGC
TGGCACACCTGCACATGGAGATCGTGGGCACCCAAGGGAAGCCTGGAATTGCTCATCGAGACTTAAAGTC
AAAGAACATTCTGGTGAAGAAAAATGGCATGTGTGCCATAGCAGACCTGGGCCTGGCTGTCCGTCATGAT
GCAGTCACTGACACCATTGACATTGCCCCGAATCAGAGGGTGGGGACCAAACGATACATGGCCCCTGAAG
TACTTGATGAAACCATTAATATGAAACACTTTGACTCCTTTAAATGTGCTGATATTTATGCCCTCGGGCT
TGTATATTGGGAGATTGCTCGAAGATGCAATTCTGGAGGAGTCCATGAAGAATATCAGCTGCCATATTAC
GACTTAGTGCCCTCTGACCCTTCCATTGAGGAAATGCGAAAGGTTGTATGTGATCAGAAGCTGCGTCCCA
ACATCCCCAACTGGTGGCAGAGTTATGAGGCACTGCGGGTGATGGGGAAGATGATGCGAGAGTGTTGGTA
TGCCAACGGCGCAGCCCGCCTGACGGCCCTGCGCATCAAGAAGACCCTCTCCCAGCTCAGCGTGCAGGAA
GACGTGAAGATCTACCCAACTTTCTTGTACAAAGTTGGCATTATAAGAAAGCATTGCTTATCAATTTGTT
GCAACGAACAGGTCACTATCAGTCAAAATAAAATCATTATTTGCCATCCAGCTGATATCCCCTATAGTGA
GTCGTATTACATGGTCATAGCTGTTTCCTGGCAGCTCTGGCCCGTGTCTCAAAATCTCTGATGTTACATT
GCACAAGATAAAAATATATCATCATGCCTCCTCTAGACCAGCCAGGACAGAAATGCCTCGACTTCGCTGC
TACCCAAGGTTGCCGGGTGACGCACACCGTGGAAACGGATGAAGGCACGAACCCAGTGGACATAAGCCTG
TTCGGTTCGTAAGCTGTAATGCAAGTAGCGTATGCGCTCACGCAACTGGTCCAGAACCTTGACCGAACGC
AGCGGTGGTAACGGCGCAGTGGCGGTTTTCATGGCTTGTTATGACTGTTTTTTTGGGGTACAGTCTATGC
CTCGGGCATCCAAGCAGCAAGCGCGTTACGCCGTGGGTCGATGTTTGATGTTATGGAGCAGCAACGATGT
TACGCAGCAGGGCAGTCGCCCTAAAACAAAGTTAAACATTATGAGGGAAGCGGTGATCGCCGAAGTATCG
ACTCAACTATCAGAGGTAGTTGGCGTCATCGAGCGCCATCTCGAACCGACGTTGCTGGCCGTACATTTGT
ACGGCTCCGCAGTGGATGGCGGCCTGAAGCCACACAGTGATATTGATTTGCTGGTTACGGTGACCGTAAG
GCTTGATGAAACAACGCGGCGAGCTTTGATCAACGACCTTTTGGAAACTTCGGCTTCCCCTGGAGAGAGC
GAGATTCTCCGCGCTGTAGAAGTCACCATTGTTGTGCACGACGACATCATTCCGTGGCGTTATCCAGCTA
AGCGCGAACTGCAATTTGGAGAATGGCAGCGCAATGACATTCTTGCAGGTATCTTCGAGCCAGCCACGAT
CGACATTGATCTGGCTATCTTGCTGACAAAAGCAAGAGAACATAGCGTTGCCTTGGTAGGTCCAGCGGCG
GAGGAACTCTTTGATCCGGTTCCTGAACAGGATCTATTTGAGGCGCTAAATGAAACCTTAACGCTATGGA
ACTCGCCGCCCGACTGGGCTGGCGATGAGCGAAATGTAGTGCTTACGTTGTCCCGCATTTGGTACAGCGC
AGTAACCGGCAAAATCGCGCCGAAGGATGTCGCTGCCGACTGGGCAATGGAGCGCCTGCCGGCCCAGTAT
CAGCCCGTCATACTTGAAGCTAGACAGGCTTATCTTGGACAAGAAGAAGATCGCTTGGCCTCGCGCGCAG
ATCAGTTGGAAGAATTTGTCCACTACGTGAAAGGCGAGATCACCAAGGTAGTCGGCAAATAACCCTCGAG
CCACCCATGACCAAAATCCCTTAACGTGAGTTACGCGTCGTTCCACTGAGCGTCAGACCCCGTAGAAAAG
ATCAAAGGATCTTCTTGAGATCCTTTTTTTCTGCGCGTAATCTGCTGCTTGCAAACAAAAAAACCACCGC
TACCAGCGGTGGTTTGTTTGCCGGATCAAGAGCTACCAACTCTTTTTCCGAAGGTAACTGGCTTCAGCAG
AGCGCAGATACCAAATACTGTTCTTCTAGTGTAGCCGTAGTTAGGCCACCACTTCAAGAACTCTGTAGCA
CCGCCTACATACCTCGCTCTGCTAATCCTGTTACCAGTGGCTGCTGCCAGTGGCGATAAGTCGTGTCTTA
CCGGGTTGGACTCAAGACGATAGTTACCGGATAAGGCGCAGCGGTCGGGCTGAACGGGGGGTTCGTGCAC
ACAGCCCAGCTTGGAGCGAACGACCTACACCGAACTGAGATACCTACAGCGTGAGCTATGAGAAAGCGCC
ACGCTTCCCGAAGGGAGAAAGGCGGACAGGTATCCGGTAAGCGGCAGGGTCGGAACAGGAGAGCGCACGA
GGGAGCTTCCAGGGGGAAACGCCTGGTATCTTTATAGTCCTGTCGGGTTTCGCCACCTCTGACTTGAGCG
TCGATTTTTGTGATGCTCGTCAGGGGGGCGGAGCCTATGGAAAAACGCCAGCAACGCGGCCTTTTTACGG
TTCCTGGCCTTTTGCTGGCCTTTTGCTCACATGTT
Features (pLannotate 1.2.2; 12 found; start..end, strand, type, name):
    121..213     +  CDS            lacI (fragment): lac repressor; lacI; The lac repressor binds to the lac operator to inhibit transcription in E. coli. This inhibition can be relieved by adding lactose or isopropyl-β-D-thiogalactopyranoside (IPTG).
    268..295     -  terminator     rrnB T2 terminator: transcription terminator T2 from the E. coli rrnB gene
    427..470     +  terminator     rrnB T1 terminator: Escherichia coli rrnB; transcription terminator T1 from the E. coli rrnB gene
    517..553     -  CDS            lacZα (fragment): LacZα fragment of β-galactosidase; lacZ fragment
    570..665     +  protein_bind   attL3: mutant version of attL; recombination site for the Gateway® LR reaction LR Clonase™
    668..2182    +  CDS            ACVR1B: ACV1B_HUMAN - Also known as ACVRLK4, ALK4. Experimental evidence at protein level: Swiss-Prot protein existence level 1. Transmembrane serine/threonine kinase activin type-1 receptor forming an activin receptor complex with activin receptor type-2 (ACVR2A or ACVR2B). Transduces the activin signal from the cell surface to the cytoplasm and is thus regulating a many physiological and pathological processes including neuronal differentiation and neuronal survival, hair follicle development and cycling, FSH production by the pituitary gland, wound healing, extracellular matrix production, immunosu
   2184..2283    -  protein_bind   attL2: mutant version of attL; recombination site for the Gateway® LR reaction LR Clonase™
   2301..2319    -  promoter       T7 promoter: promoter for bacteriophage T7 RNA polymerase
   2509..2532    +  promoter       Pc promoter (fragment): intI1 (promoter lies within the coding sequence); class 1 integron promoter
   2708..2764    +  CDS            GmR (fragment): gentamycin acetyltransferase; aacC1; confers resistance to gentamycin
   2771..3562    +  CDS            SmR: aminoglycoside adenylyltransferase (Murphy, 1985); aadA; confers resistance to spectinomycin and streptomycin
   3655..4243    +  rep_origin     ori: high-copy-number ColE1/pMB1/pBR322/pUC origin of replication
