[The description below was written by a language model from this plasmid's Addgene catalogue record and pLannotate feature annotations shown in this document.]
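Description:
pDONR223_ACVR1B_WT is a Gateway entry clone built on the Invitrogen pDONR223 backbone, carrying the wild-type human ACVR1B open reading frame (also known as ALK4). It belongs to the Target Accelerator Plasmid Collection, a set of cancer-gene clones assembled for systematic functional testing of alleles. The plasmid is maintained in E. coli at high copy number through a ColE1/pUC-type origin and is selected with spectinomycin. Resistance comes from the aadA aminoglycoside adenylyltransferase gene (SmR), which sits downstream of a class 1 integron Pc promoter fragment and a short remnant of a gentamicin resistance gene. The sequenced record is about 4.3 kb.

The ACVR1B coding sequence, roughly 1.5 kb, encodes a transmembrane serine/threonine kinase type-1 activin receptor that pairs with type-2 activin receptors to relay activin signals into the cell. It is flanked by two attL recombination sites; the automated annotation labels the upstream one attL3 and the downstream one attL2. These sites allow LR Clonase-mediated transfer of the ORF into any compatible Gateway destination vector. No promoter drives the insert in this plasmid, so it serves as a shuttle and archival clone rather than an expression construct. The ORF is in the "open" configuration, with no stop codon immediately after it, which permits in-frame C-terminal fusions to tags or reporters supplied by the destination vector.

rrnB T1 and T2 terminators upstream of the cassette insulate it from read-through transcription, and a T7 promoter lies just beyond the downstream att site, pointing back toward the insert. Small lacI and lacZα fragments are backbone remnants. As the wild-type clone, it plausibly serves as the reference for ACVR1B variant clones in the collection.
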