Addgene plasmid #81738: pDONR223_ACVR1B_WT
Purpose: Gateway Donor vector containing ACVR1B , part of the Target Accelerator Plasmid Collection.
Depositing lab: Jesse Boehm & William Hahn & David Root. Depositing organization: Broad Institute. Publication: Systematic Functional Interrogation of Rare Cancer Variants Identifies Oncogenic Alleles. Kim E, Ilic N, Shrestha Y, Zou L, Kamburov A, Zhu C, Yang X, Lubonja R, Tran N, Nguyen C, Lawrence MS, Piccioni F, Bagul M, Doench JG, Chouinard CR, Wu X, Hogstrom L, Natoli T, Tamayo P, Horn H, Corsello SM, Lage K, Root DE, Subramanian A, Golub TR, Getz G, Boehm JS, Hahn WC. Cancer Discov. 2016 Jul;6(7):714-26. doi: 10.1158/2159-8290.CD-16-0160. Epub 2016 May 4. PubMed 27147599.
Backbone
  Vector backbone: pDONR223
  Backbone manufacturer: Invitrogen
  Backbone size w/o insert (bp): 2790
  Vector type: Gateway Entry vector
Growth in bacteria
  Bacterial resistance: Spectinomycin, 50 μg/mL
  Growth temperature: 37°C
  Growth strain: DH5alpha
  Copy number: High Copy
Gene/Insert
  Gene/Insert name: ACVR1B (alt name: NM_004302.4)
  Species: H. sapiens (human)
  Mutation: WT
  Entrez Gene: ACVR1B (a.k.a. ACTRIB, ACVRLK4, ALK4, SKR2)
  Promoter: None
  Cloning method: Gateway Cloning
  Sequencing primers: 5′ M13pUC-fwd; 3′ M13-Rev
Terms and licenses: Academic/Nonprofit Terms; Industry Terms: Not Available to Industry
Depositor comments: Open state: NO stop codon immediately follows insert
How to cite: pDONR223_ACVR1B_WT was a gift from Jesse Boehm & William Hahn & David Root (Addgene plasmid # 81738 ; http://n2t.net/addgene:81738 ; RRID:Addgene_81738)
