>Addgene plasmid #81738 | pDONR223_ACVR1B_WT | depositor partial sequence | sequence record 155057 | Insert sequence
ATGGCGGAGTCGGCCGGAGCCTCCTCCTTCTTCCCCCTTGTTGTCCTCCTGCTCGCCGGCAGCGGCGGGT
CCGGGCCCCGGGGGGTCCAGGCTCTGCTGTGTGCGTGCACCAGCTGCCTCCAGGCCAACTACACGTGTGA
GACAGATGGGGCCTGCATGGTTTCCATTTTCAATCTGGATGGGATGGAGCACCATGTGCGCACCTGCATC
CCCAAAGTGGAGCTGGTCCCTGCCGGGAAGCCCTTCTACTGCCTGAGCTCGGAGGACCTGCGCAACACCC
ACTGCTGCTACACTGACTACTGCAACAGGATCGACTTGAGGGTGCCCAGTGGTCACCTCAAGGAGCCTGA
GCACCCGTCCATGTGGGGCCCGGTGGAGCTGGTAGGCATCATCGCCGGCCCGGTGTTCCTCCTGTTCCTC
ATCATCATCATTGTTTTCCTTGTCATTAACTATCATCAGCGTGTCTATCACAACCGCCAGAGACTGGACA
TGGAAGATCCCTCATGTGAGATGTGTCTCTCCAAAGACAAGACGCTCCAGGATCTTGTCTACGATCTCTC
CACCTCAGGGTCTGGCTCAGGGTTACCCCTCTTTGTCCAGCGCACAGTGGCCCGAACCATCGTTTTACAA
GAGATTATTGGCAAGGGTCGGTTTGGGGAAGTATGGCGGGGCCGCTGGAGGGGTGGTGATGTGGCTGTGA
AAATATTCTCTTCTCGTGAAGAACGGTCTTGGTTCAGGGAAGCAGAGATATACCAGACGGTCATGCTGCG
CCATGAAAACATCCTTGGATTTATTGCTGCTGACAATAAAGATAATGGCACCTGGACACAGCTGTGGCTT
GTTTCTGACTATCATGAGCACGGGTCCCTGTTTGATTATCTGAACCGGTACACAGTGACAATTGAGGGGA
TGATTAAGCTGGCCTTGTCTGCTGCTAGTGGGCTGGCACACCTGCACATGGAGATCGTGGGCACCCAAGG
GAAGCCTGGAATTGCTCATCGAGACTTAAAGTCAAAGAACATTCTGGTGAAGAAAAATGGCATGTGTGCC
ATAGCAGACCTGGGCCTGGCTGTCCGTCATGATGCAGTCACTGACACCATTGACATTGCCCCGAATCAGA
GGGTGGGGACCAAACGATACATGGCCCCTGAAGTACTTGATGAAACCATTAATATGAAACACTTTGACTC
CTTTAAATGTGCTGATATTTATGCCCTCGGGCTTGTATATTGGGAGATTGCTCGAAGATGCAATTCTGGA
GGAGTCCATGAAGAATATCAGCTGCCATATTACGACTTAGTGCCCTCTGACCCTTCCATTGAGGAAATGC
GAAAGGTTGTATGTGATCAGAAGCTGCGTCCCAACATCCCCAACTGGTGGCAGAGTTATGAGGCACTGCG
GGTGATGGGGAAGATGATGCGAGAGTGTTGGTATGCCAACGGCGCAGCCCGCCTGACGGCCCTGCGCATC
AAGAAGACCCTCTCCCAGCTCAGCGTGCAGGAAGACGTGAAGATC
