>Addgene plasmid #81738 | pDONR223_ACVR1B_WT | addgene partial sequence | sequence record 160324 | M13-F20 5'-TGTAAAACGACGGCCAGT-3'
ATTTTATTTTGACTGATAGTGACCTGTTCGTTGCAACAAATTGATGAGCAATGCTTTTTTATAATGCCAA
CTTTGTACAAAAAAGTTGGCATGGCGGAGTCGGCCGGAGCCTCCTCCTTCTTCCCCCTTGTTGTCCTCCT
GCTCGCCGGCAGCGGCGGGTCCGGGCCCCGGGGGGTCCAGGCTCTGCTGTGTGCGTGCACCAGCTGCCTC
CAGGCCAACTACACGTGTGAGACAGATGGGGCCTGCATGGTTTCCATTTTCAATCTGGATGGGATGGAGC
ACCATGTGCGCACCTGCATCCCCAAAGTGGAGCTGGTCCCTGCCGGGAAGCCCTTCTACTGCCTGAGCTC
GGAGGACCTGCGCAACACCCACTGCTGCTACACTGACTACTGCAACAGGATCGACTTGAGGGTGCCCAGT
GGTCACCTCAAGGAGCCTGAGCACCCGTCCATGTGGGGCCCGGTGGAGCTGGTAGGCATCATCGCCGGCC
CGGTGTTCCTCCTGTTCCTCATCATCATCATTGTTTTCCTTGTCATTAACTATCATCAGCGTGTCTATCA
CAACCGCCAGAGACTGGACATGGAAGATCCCTCATGTGAGATGTGTCTCTCCAAAGACAAGACGCTCCAG
GATCTTGTCTACGATCTCTCCACCTCAGGGTCTGGCTCAGGGTTACCCCTCTTTGTCCAGCGCACAGTGG
CCCGAACCATCGTTTTACAAGAGATTATTGGCAAGGGTCGGTTTGGGGAAGTATGGCGGGGCCGCTGGAG
GGGTGGTGATGTGGCTGTGAAAATATTCTCTTCTCGTGAAGAACGGTCTTGGTTCAGGGAAGCAGAGATA
TACCAGACGGTCATGCTGCGCCATGAAAACATCCTTGGATTTATTGCTGCTGACAATAAAGATAATGGCA
CCTGGACACAGCTGTGGCTTGTTTCTGACTATCATGAGCACGGGTCCCTGTTTGATTATCTGAACCGGTA
CACAGTGACAATTGAGGGGATGATTAAGCTGGCCTTGTCTGC
